>Addgene plasmid #209949 | pA-CBh.TP(N55D)-CNOT7-V5H6.MCh.Puro | addgene full sequence | sequence record 418739 | Addgene NGS Result
CAACTTTGTATAGAAAAGTTGCGTTACATAACTTACGGTAAATGGCCCGCCTGGCTGACCGCCCAACGAC
CCCCGCCCATTGACGTCAATAGTAACGCCAATAGGGACTTTCCATTGACGTCAATGGGTGGAGTATTTAC
GGTAAACTGCCCACTTGGCAGTACATCAAGTGTATCATATGCCAAGTACGCCCCCTATTGACGTCAATGA
CGGTAAATGGCCCGCCTGGCATTGTGCCCAGTACATGACCTTATGGGACTTTCCTACTTGGCAGTACATC
TACGTATTAGTCATCGCTATTACCATGGTCGAGGTGAGCCCCACGTTCTGCTTCACTCTCCCCATCTCCC
CCCCCTCCCCACCCCCAATTTTGTATTTATTTATTTTTTAATTATTTTGTGCAGCGATGGGGGCGGGGGG
GGGGGGGGGGCGCGCGCCAGGCGGGGCGGGGCGGGGCGAGGGGCGGGGCGGGGCGAGGCGGAGAGGTGCG
GCGGCAGCCAATCAGAGCGGCGCGCTCCGAAAGTTTCCTTTTATGGCGAGGCGGCGGCGGCGGCGGCCCT
ATAAAAAGCGAAGCGCGCGGCGGGCGGGAGTCGCTGCGCGCTGCCTTCGCCCCGTGCCCCGCTCCGCCGC
CGCCTCGCGCCGCCCGCCCCGGCTCTGACTGACCGCGTTACTCCCACAGGTGAGCGGGCGGGACGGCCCT
TCTCCTCCGGGCTGTAATTAGCTGAGCAAGAGGTAAGGGTTTAAGGGATGGTTGGTTGGTGGGGTATTAA
TGTTTAATTACCTGGAGCACCTGCCTGAAATCACTTTTTTTCAGGTTGGCAAGTTTGTACAAAAAAGCAG
GCTGCCACCATGGCTTCTAACTTTACTCAGTTCGTTCTCGTCGACAATGGCGGAACTGGCGACGTGACTG
TCGCCCCAAGCAACTTCGCTAACGGGGTCGCTGAATGGATCAGCTCTAACTCGCGTTCACAGGCTTACAA
AGTAACCTGTAGCGTTCGTCAGAGCTCTGCGCAGGATCGCAAATACACCATCAAAGTCGAGGTGCCTAAA
GTGGCAACCCAGACTGTTGGTGGTGTAGAGCTTCCTGTAGCCGCATGGCGTTCGTACTTAAATATGGAAC
TAACCATTCCAATTTTCGCTACGAATTCCGACTGCGAGCTTATTGTTAAGGCAATGCAAGGTCTCCTAAA
AGATGGAAACCCGATTCCCTCGGCCATCGCAGCAAACTCCGGCATCTACGGCGGCGCTAGCAGCATGCCA
GCGGCAACTGTAGATCATAGCCAAAGAATTTGTGAAGTTTGGGCTTGCAACTTGGATGAAGAGATGAAGA
AAATTCGTCAAGTTATCCGAAAATATAATTACGTTGCTATGGACACCGAGTTTCCAGGTGTGGTTGCAAG
ACCCATTGGAGAATTCAGGAGCAATGCTGACTATCAATACCAACTATTGCGGTGTAATGTAGACTTGTTA
AAGATAATTCAGCTAGGACTGACATTTATGAATGAGCAAGGAGAATACCCTCCAGGAACTTCAACTTGGC
AGTTTAATTTTAAATTTAATTTGACGGAGGACATGTATGCCCAGGACTCTATAGAGCTACTAACAACATC
TGGTATCCAGTTTAAAAAACATGAGGAGGAAGGAATTGAAACCCAGTACTTTGCAGAACTTCTTATGACT
TCTGGAGTGGTCCTCTGTGAAGGGGTCAAATGGTTGTCATTTCATAGCGGTTACGACTTTGGCTACTTAA
TCAAAATCCTAACCAACTCTAACTTGCCTGAAGAAGAACTTGACTTCTTTGAGATCCTTCGATTGTTTTT
TCCTGTCATTTATGATGTGAAGTACCTCATGAAGAGCTGCAAAAATCTCAAAGGTGGATTACAGGAGGTG
GCAGAACAGTTAGAGCTGGAACGGATAGGACCACAACATCAGGCAGGATCTGATTCATTGCTCACAGGAA
TGGCCTTTTTCAAAATGAGAGAAATGTTCTTTGAAGATCATATTGATGATGCCAAATATTGTGGTCATTT
GTATGGCCTTGGTTCTGGTTCATCCTATGTACAGAATGGCACAGGGAATGCATATGAAGAGGAAGCCAAC
AAGCAGTCAAGGGATCCGGGCCCGCGGTTCGAAGGTAAGCCTATCCCTAACCCTCTCCTCGGTCTCGATT
CTACGCGTACCGGTCATCATCACCATCACCATTGAACCCAGCTTTCTTGTACAAAGTGGTGATGGCCGGC
CGCTTCGAGCAGACATGATAAGATACATTGATGAGTTTGGACAAACCACAACTAGAATGCAGTGAAAAAA
ATGCTTTATTTGTGAAATTTGTGATGCTATTGCTTTATTTGTAACCATTATAAGCTGCAATAAACAAGTT
AACAACAACAATTGCATTCATTTTATGTTTCAGGTTCAGGGGGAGGTGTGGGAGGTTTTTTAAAGCAAGT
AAAACCTCTACAAATGTGGTACGCGTTGACATTGATTATTGACTAGTTATTAATAGTAATCAATTACGGG
GTCATTAGTTCATAGCCCATATATGGAGTTCCGCGTTACATAACTTACGGTAAATGGCCCGCCTGGCTGA
CCGCCCAACGACCCCCGCCCATTGACGTCAATAATGACGTATGTTCCCATAGTAACGCCAATAGGGACTT
TCCATTGACGTCAATGGGTGGAGTATTTACGGTAAACTGCCCACTTGGCAGTACATCAAGTGTATCATAT
GCCAAGTACGCCCCCTATTGACGTCAATGACGGTAAATGGCCCGCCTGGCATTATGCCCAGTACATGACC
TTATGGGACTTTCCTACTTGGCAGTACATCTACGTATTAGTCATCGCTATTACCATGGTGATGCGGTTTT
GGCAGTACATCAATGGGCGTGGATAGCGGTTTGACTCACGGGGATTTCCAAGTCTCCACCCCATTGACGT
CAATGGGAGTTTGTTTTGGCACCAAAATCAACGGGACTTTCCAAAATGTCGTAACAACTCCGCCCCATTG
ACGCAAATGGGCGGTAGGCGTGTACGGTGGGAGGTCTATATAAGCAGAGCTCTCTGGCTAACTAGAGAAC
CCACTGCGCCACCATGGTGAGCAAGGGCGAGGAGGATAACATGGCCATCATCAAGGAGTTCATGCGCTTC
AAGGTGCACATGGAGGGCTCCGTGAACGGCCACGAGTTCGAGATCGAGGGCGAGGGCGAGGGCCGCCCCT
ACGAGGGCACCCAGACCGCCAAGCTGAAGGTGACCAAGGGTGGCCCCCTGCCCTTCGCCTGGGACATCCT
GTCCCCTCAGTTCATGTACGGCTCCAAGGCCTACGTGAAGCACCCCGCCGACATCCCCGACTACTTGAAG
CTGTCCTTCCCCGAGGGCTTCAAGTGGGAGCGCGTGATGAACTTCGAGGACGGCGGCGTGGTGACCGTGA
CCCAGGACTCCTCCCTGCAGGACGGCGAGTTCATCTACAAGGTGAAGCTGCGCGGCACCAACTTCCCCTC
CGACGGCCCCGTAATGCAGAAGAAGACCATGGGCTGGGAGGCCTCCTCCGAGCGGATGTACCCCGAGGAC
GGCGCCCTGAAGGGCGAGATCAAGCAGAGGCTGAAGCTGAAGGACGGCGGCCACTACGACGCTGAGGTCA
AGACCACCTACAAGGCCAAGAAGCCCGTGCAGCTGCCCGGCGCCTACAACGTCAACATCAAGTTGGACAT
CACCTCCCACAACGAGGACTACACCATCGTGGAACAGTACGAACGCGCCGAGGGCCGCCACTCCACCGGC
GGCATGGACGAGCTGTACAAGATGACCGAGTACAAGCCCACGGTGCGCCTCGCCACCCGCGACGACGTCC
CCAGGGCCGTACGCACCCTCGCCGCCGCGTTCGCCGACTACCCCGCCACGCGCCACACCGTCGATCCGGA
CCGCCACATCGAGCGGGTCACCGAGCTGCAAGAACTCTTCCTCACGCGCGTCGGGCTCGACATCGGCAAG
GTGTGGGTCGCGGACGACGGCGCCGCGGTGGCGGTCTGGACCACGCCGGAGAGCGTCGAAGCGGGGGCGG
TGTTCGCCGAGATCGGCCCGCGCATGGCCGAGTTGAGCGGTTCCCGGCTGGCCGCGCAGCAACAGATGGA
AGGCCTCCTGGCGCCGCACCGGCCCAAGGAGCCCGCGTGGTTCCTGGCCACCGTCGGCGTCTCGCCCGAC
CACCAGGGCAAGGGTCTGGGCAGCGCCGTCGTGCTCCCCGGAGTGGAGGCGGCCGAGCGCGCCGGGGTGC
CCGCCTTCCTGGAGACCTCCGCGCCCCGCAACCTCCCCTTCTACGAGCGGCTCGGCTTCACCGTCACCGC
CGACGTCGAGGTGCCCGAAGGACCGCGCACCTGGTGCATGACCCGCAAGCCCGGTGCCTGACTCGAGTCT
AGAGGGCCCGTTTAAACCCGCTGATCAGCCTCGACTGTGCCTTCTAGTTGCCAGCCATCTGTTGTTTGCC
CCTCCCCCGTGCCTTCCTTGACCCTGGAAGGTGCCACTCCCACTGTCCTTTCCTAATAAAATGAGGAAAT
TGCATCGCATTGTCTGAGTAGGTGTCATTCTATTCTGGGGGGTGGGGTGGGGCAGGACAGCAAGGGGGAG
GATTGGGAAGACAATAGCAGGCATGCTGGGGATGCGGTGGGCTCTATGGGCGGCCGCGGCGCTCTTCCGC
TTCCTCGCTCACTGACTCGCTGCGCTCGGTCGTTCGGCTGCGGCGAGCGGTATCAGCTCACTCAAAGGCG
GTAATACGGTTATCCACAGAATCAGGGGATAACGCAGGAAAGAACATGTGAGCAAAAGGCCAGCAAAAGG
CCAGGAACCGTAAAAAGGCCGCGTTGCTGGCGTTTTTCCATAGGCTCCGCCCCCCTGACGAGCATCACAA
AAATCGACGCTCAAGTCAGAGGTGGCGAAACCCGACAGGACTATAAAGATACCAGGCGTTTCCCCCTGGA
AGCTCCCTCGTGCGCTCTCCTGTTCCGACCCTGCCGCTTACCGGATACCTGTCCGCCTTTCTCTCTTCGG
GAAGCGTGGCGCTTTCTCATAGCTCACGCTGTAGGTATCTCAGTTCGGTGTAGGTCGTTCGCTCCAAGCT
GGGCTGTGTGCACGAACCCCCCGTTCAGCCCGACCGCTGCGCCTTATCCGGTAACTATCGTCTTGAGTCC
AACCCGGTAAGACACGACTTATCGCCACTGGCAGCAGCCACTGGTAACAGGATTAGCAGAGCGAGGTATG
TAGGCGGTGCTACAGAGTTCTTGAAGTGGTGGCCTAACTACGGCTACACTAGAAGAACAGTATTTGGTAT
CTGCGCTCTGCTGAAGCCAGTTACCTTCGGAAAAAGAGTTGGTAGCTCTTGATCCGGCAAACAAACCACC
GCTGGTAGCGGTGGTTTTTTTGTTTGCAAGCAGCAGATTACGCGCAGAAAAAAAGGATCTCAAGAAGATC
CTTTGATCTTTTCTACGGGGTCTGACGCTCAGTGGAACGAAAACTCACGTTAAGGGATTTTGGTCATGAG
ATTATCAAAAAGGATCTTCACCTAGATCCTTTTAAATTAAAAATGAAGTTTTAAATCAATCTAAAGTATA
TATGAGTAAACTTGGTCTGACAGTTACCAATGCTTAATCAGTGAGGCACCTATCTCAGCGATCTGTCTAT
TTCGTTCATCCATAGTTGCCTGACTCCCCGTCGTGTAGATAACTACGATACGGGAGGGCTTACCATCTGG
CCCCAGTGCTGCAATGATACCGCGAGACCCACGCTCACCGGCTCCAGATTTATCAGCAATAAACCAGCCA
GCCGGAAGGGCCGAGCGCAGAAGTGGTCCTGCAACTTTATCCGCCTCCATCCAGTCTATTAATTGTTGCC
GGGAAGCTAGAGTAAGTAGTTCGCCAGTTAATAGTTTGCGCAACGTTGTTGCCATTGCTACAGGCATCGT
GGTGTCACGCTCGTCGTTTGGTATGGCTTCATTCAGCTCCGGTTCCCAACGATCAAGGCGAGTTACATGA
TCCCCCATGTTGTGCAAAAAAGCGGTTAGCTCCTTCGGTCCTCCGATCGTTGTCAGAAGTAAGTTGGCCG
CAGTGTTATCACTCATGGTTATGGCAGCACTGCATAATTCTCTTACTGTCATGCCATCCGTAAGATGCTT
TTCTGTGACTGGTGAGTACTCAACCAAGTCATTCTGAGAATAGTGTATGCGGCGACCGAGTTGCTCTTGC
CCGGCGTCAATACGGGATAATACCGCGCCACATAGCAGAACTTTAAAAGTGCTCATCATTGGAAAACGTT
CTTCGGGGCGAAAACTCTCAAGGATCTTACCGCTGTTGAGATCCAGTTCGATGTAACCCACTCGTGCACC
CAACTGATCTTCAGCATCTTTTACTTTCACCAGCGTTTCTGGGTGAGCAAAAACAGGAAGGCAAAATGCC
GCAAAAAAGGGAATAAGGGCGACACGGAAATGTTGAATACTCATACTCTTCCTTTTTCAATATTATTGAA
GCATTTATCAGGGTTATTGTCTCATGAGCGGATACATATTTGAATGTATTTAGAAAAATAAACAAATAGG
GGTTCCGCGCACATTTCCCCGAAAAGTGCCACCTGACGTCTAAGAAACCATTATTATCATGACATTAACC
TATAAAAATAGGCGTATCACGAGGCCCTTTCGTCGGCGCGCCGCGGCCGC
Features (pLannotate 1.2.2; 19 found; start..end, strand, type, name):
      1..21      +  protein_bind   attB4: mutant version of attB; core recombination site for the Gateway® BP reaction BP Clonase™
     22..307     +  enhancer       CMV enhancer: human cytomegalovirus immediate early enhancer; contains an 18-bp deletion relative to the standard CMV enhancer
    309..586     +  promoter       chicken β-actin promoter: No description available
    587..814     +  intron         hybrid intron: hybrid between chicken β-actin (CBA) and minute virus of mice (MMV) introns (Gray et al., 2011)
    820..840     +  protein_bind   attB1: mutant version of attB; core recombination site for the Gateway® BP reaction BP Clonase™
    853..1239    +  CDS            MS2: bacteriophage MS2 coat protein binds to a specific stem-loop structure in the viral RNA (Peabody, 1993)
   1255..2109    +  CDS            CNOT7: CNOT7_HUMAN - Also known as CAF1. Experimental evidence at protein level: Swiss-Prot protein existence level 1. Has 3'-5' poly(A) exoribonuclease activity for synthetic poly(A) RNA substrate. Its function seems to be partially redundant with that of CNOT8. Catalytic component of the CCR4-NOT complex which is one of the major cellular mRNA deadenylases and is linked to various cellular processes including bulk mRNA degradation, miRNA-mediated repression, translational repression during translational initiation and general transcription regulation. During miRNA-mediated repression the complex se
   2134..2175    +  CDS            V5 tag: epitope tag from simian virus 5
   2206..2230    -  protein_bind   attB2: mutant version of attB; recombination site for the Gateway® BP reaction BP Clonase™
   2259..2380    -  polyA_signal   SV40 poly(A) signal: SV40 polyadenylation signal
   2403..2471    -  CDS            large T antigen (fragment): large T antigen from SV40 (simian virus 40)
   2478..2857    +  enhancer       CMV enhancer: human cytomegalovirus immediate early enhancer
   2858..3061    +  promoter       CMV promoter: human cytomegalovirus (CMV) immediate early promoter
   3094..3801    +  CDS            mCherry: mCherry is a basic (constitutively fluorescent) red fluorescent protein published in 2004, derived from Discosoma sp.. It is reported to be a very rapidly-maturing monomer with low acid sensitivity.
   3802..4401    +  CDS            PuroR: puromycin N-acetyltransferase; pac from Streptomyces alboniger; confers resistance to puromycin
   4445..4669    +  polyA_signal   bGH poly(A) signal: bovine growth hormone polyadenylation signal
   4865..5453    -  rep_origin     ori: high-copy-number ColE1/pMB1/pBR322/pUC origin of replication
   5624..6484    -  CDS            AmpR: β-lactamase; bla; confers resistance to ampicillin, carbenicillin, and related antibiotics
   6485..6589    -  promoter       AmpR promoter: bla
