[The description below was written by a language model from this plasmid's Addgene catalogue record and pLannotate feature annotations shown in this document.]
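Description:
pA-CBh.TP(N55D)-CNOT7-V5H6.MCh.Puro is a 6.7 kb mammalian expression plasmid built on the pA backbone, with part of it derived from a commercially assembled vector. The residual Gateway attB4, attB1 and attB2 sites flanking the promoter and coding modules are consistent with that modular origin. It is propagated in E. coli through a ColE1/pUC-type origin and selected with ampicillin via the bla gene. The feature annotation calls this origin high-copy, whereas the catalogue entry lists the plasmid as low copy.

The plasmid carries two independent mammalian expression cassettes. In the first, the CBh promoter (a shortened CMV enhancer, the chicken β-actin promoter and a hybrid CBA/MVM intron) drives a fusion protein. This consists of the "TP" tethering protein, which is the bacteriophage MS2 coat protein, at the N terminus, followed by human CNOT7 (855 bp) and a C-terminal V5 epitope plus His6 tag for detection or purification. An SV40 polyadenylation signal terminates the cassette. CNOT7 (CAF1) is a catalytic deadenylase subunit of the CCR4-NOT complex, so tethering it to an mRNA would be expected to promote poly(A) shortening and repression. Here, however, the coat protein carries the N55D mutation, recorded as abolishing binding to its RNA target, so the effector is expressed but not recruited. The second cassette uses the full CMV enhancer/promoter to express mCherry fused directly to puromycin N-acetyltransferase, ending in a bGH poly(A) signal. This allows fluorescent identification and puromycin selection of transfected cells.

The non-binding mutation suggests use as a negative control alongside a binding-competent tethered CNOT7 construct, in experiments on how effector position affects an mRNA.
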