Addgene plasmid #209949: pA-CBh.TP(N55D)-CNOT7-V5H6.MCh.Puro
Purpose: In mammalian cells expresses non-binding TP mutant fused to a CNOT7 with a V5H6 tag. Also expresses an mCherry fluorescent protein and puromycin resistance marker.
Depositing lab: Kevin Weeks. Depositing organization: University of North Carolina at Chapel Hill. Publication: Functional Proximity across an mRNA. Hatfield BM, Weidmann CA, McCutchin CA, Irving PS, Nelson IM, Felder S, Weeks KM. Biochemistry. 2025 Sep 16;64(18):3854-3865. doi: 10.1021/acs.biochem.5c00340. Epub 2025 Aug 12. PubMed 40792674.
Backbone
  Vector backbone: pA
  Total vector size (bp): 6700
  Vector type: Mammalian Expression
  Selectable markers: Puromycin
Growth in bacteria
  Bacterial resistance: Ampicillin, 100 μg/mL
  Growth temperature: 37°C
  Growth strain: DH5alpha
  Copy number: Low Copy
Gene/Insert 1
  Gene/Insert name: CCR4-NOT transcription complex subunit 7 (alt name: CNOT7)
  Species: H. sapiens (human)
  Insert size (bp): 855
  Entrez Gene: CNOT7 (a.k.a. CAF-1, CAF1, Caf1a, hCAF-1)
  Promoter: CBh
  Tag / fusion protein: V5 epitope with H6 tag (C terminal on insert); TP (MS2 coat protein) with a N55D mutation that is a non-binding mutant (N terminal on insert)
  Cloning method: Unknown
  Sequencing primers: 5′ NA; 3′ NA
Gene/Insert 2
  Gene/Insert name: mCherry fluorescent protein fused to puromycin resistance marker
  Promoter: CMV
  Cloning method: Unknown
  Sequencing primers: 5′ NA; 3′ NA
Resource information
  A portion of this plasmid was derived from a plasmid made by: Vector builder
Terms and licenses: Academic/Nonprofit Terms; Industry Terms: Not Available to Industry
How to cite: pA-CBh.TP(N55D)-CNOT7-V5H6.MCh.Puro was a gift from Kevin Weeks (Addgene plasmid # 209949 ; http://n2t.net/addgene:209949 ; RRID:Addgene_209949)
